>Addgene plasmid #208679 | pAAV-hSyn-GRAB_NPYmut | addgene full sequence | sequence record 410351 | Addgene NGS Result
CCTGCAGGCAGCTGCGCGCTCGCTCGCTCACTGAGGCCGCCCGGGCGTCGGGCGACCTTTGGTCGCCCGG
CCTCAGTGAGCGAGCGAGCGCGCAGAGAGGGAGTGGCCAACTCCATCACTAGGGGTTCCTGCGGCCGCAC
GCGTATGAGGCGGGGTGGGGGTGCCTACCTGACGACCGACCCCGACCCACTGGACAAGCACCCAACCCCC
ATTCCCCAAATTGCGCATCCCCTATCAGAGAGGGGGAGGGGAAACAGGATGCGGCGAGGCGCGTGCGCAC
TGCCAGCTTCAGCACCGCGGACAGTGCCTTCGCCCCCGCCTGGCGGCGCGCGCCACCGCCGCCTCAGCAC
TGAAGGCGCGCTGACGTCACTCGCCGGTCCCCCGCAAACTCCCCTTCCCGGCCACCTTGGTCGCGTCCGC
GCCGCCGCCGGCCCAGCCGGACCGCACCACGCGAGGCGCGAGATAGGGGGGCACGGGCGCGACCATCTGC
GCTGCGGCGCCGGCGACTCAGCGCTGCCTCAGTCTGCGGTGGGCAGCGGAGGAGTCGTGTCGTGCCTGAG
AGCGCAGTCGAGAAACCGGTGCCACCATGGAGACAGACACACTCCTGCTATGGGTACTGCTGCTCTGGGT
TCCAGGTTCCACTGGTGACACAAGTTTGTACAAAAAAGTTGGCACCACCGGTAATTCAACATTATTTTCC
CAGGTTGAAAATCATTCAGTCCACTCTAATTTCTCAGAGAAGAATGCCCAGCTTCTGGCTTTTGAAAATG
ATGATTGTCATCTGCCCTTGGCCATGATATTTACCTTAGCTCTTGCTTATGGAGCTGTGATCATTCTTGG
TGTCTCTGGAAACCTGGCCTTGATCATAATCATCTTGAAACAAAAGGAGATGAGAAATGTTACCAACATC
CTGATTGTGAACCTTTCCTTCTCAGACTTGCTTGTTGCCATCACGTGTCTCCCCTTTACATTTGTCTACA
CATTAATGGACCACTGGGTCTTCGGTGAGGCGATGTGTAAGTTGAATCCTTTTGTGAGGTGTGTTTCAAT
CACTGTGTCCATTTTCTCTCTGGTTCTCATTGCTGTGGAACGACATCAGCTGATAATCAACCCTCGAGGG
TGGAGACCAAATAATAGACATGCTTATGTAGGTATTGCTGTGATTTGGGTCCTTGCTGTGGCTTCTTCTT
TGCCTTTCCTGATCTACCAAGTAATGACTGATGAGCCGTTCCAAAATGTAACACTTGATGCGTACAAAGA
CAAATACGTGTGCTTTGATCAATTTCCATCGGACTCTCATAGGTTGTCTTATACCACTCTCCTCTTGGTG
CTGCAGTATTTTGGTCCACTTTGTTTTATATTTATTTGCTACTTCAAGATATATATACGCCTAAAAAGGA
GAAACAACATGATGCCACCCAGCCGCCGGGGTCCGGACGCCGTCGCCGCGCCGCCGGGGGGCACCGAGCG
CAGGCCCAACGGTCTGGGCCCCGAGCGCAGCGCGGGCCCGGGGGGCGCAGAGGCCGAACCGCTGCCCACC
CAGCTCAACGGCGCCCCTGGCGAGCCCGCGCCGGCCGGGCCGCGCGACACCGACGCGCTGGACCTGGAGG
AGGGAGGAAACGTCTATATCAAGGCCGACAAGCAGAAGAACGGCATCAAGGCGAACTTCGGTATCCGCCA
CAACATCGAGGACGGCGGCGTGCAGCTCGCCTACCACTACCAGCAGAACACCCCCATCGGCGACGGCCCC
GTGCTGCTGCCCGACAACCACTACCTGAGCGTGCAGTCCAAACTTTCGAAAGACCCCAACGAGAAGCGCG
ATCACATGGTCCTGCTGGAGTTCGTGACCGCCGCCGGGATCACTCTCGGCATGGACGAGCTGTACCGCGG
CGGTACCGGAGGGAGCATGGTGAGAAAGGGCGAGGAGCTGTTCACCGGGGTGGTGCCCATCCTGGTCGAG
CTGGACGGCGACGTAAACGGCCACAAGTTCAGCGTGTCCGGCGAGGGTGAGGGCGATGCCACCGAGGGCA
AGCTGACCCTGAAGTTCATCTGCACCACCGGCAAGCTGCCCGTGCCCTGGCCCACCCTCGTGACCACCCT
GACCTACGGCGTGCAGTGCTTCAGCCGCTACCCCGACCACATGAAGCAGCACGACTTCTTCAAGTCCGCC
ATGCCCGAAGGCTACATCCAGGAGCGCACCATCTTCTTCAAGGACGACGGCAACTACAAGACCCGCGCCG
AGGTGAAGTTCGAGGGCGACACCCTGGTGAACCGCATCGAGCTGAAGGGCATCGACTTCAAGGAGGACGG
CAACATCCTGGGGCACAAGCTGGAGTACAACACCGGAGCAGCAGCACGCTGGCGCGGGCGGCAGAACGAA
ACCAAAAGAATCAATATCATGCTGCTCTCCATTGTGGTAGCATTTGCAGTCTGCTGGCTCCCTCTTACCA
TCTTTAACACTGTGTTTGATTGGAATCATCAGATCATTGCTACCTGCAACCACAATCTGTTATTCCTGCT
CTGCCACCTCACAGCAATGATGTCCACTTGTGTCAACCCCATATTTTATGGGTTCCTGAACAAAAACTTC
CAGAGAGACTTGCAGTTCTTCTTCAACTTTTGTGATTTCCGGTCTCGGGATGATGATTATGAAACAATAG
CCATGTCCACGATGCACACAGATGTTTCCAAAACTTCTTTGAAGCAAGCAAGCCCAGTCGCATTTAAAAA
AATCAACAACAATGATGATAATGAAAAAATCTAAGAATTCGATATCAAGCTTATCGATAATCAACCTCTG
GATTACAAAATTTGTGAAAGATTGACTGGTATTCTTAACTATGTTGCTCCTTTTACGCTATGTGGATACG
CTGCTTTAATGCCTTTGTATCATGCTATTGCTTCCCGTATGGCTTTCATTTTCTCCTCCTTGTATAAATC
CTGGTTGCTGTCTCTTTATGAGGAGTTGTGGCCCGTTGTCAGGCAACGTGGCGTGGTGTGCACTGTGTTT
GCTGACGCAACCCCCACTGGTTGGGGCATTGCCACCACCTGTCAGCTCCTTTCCGGGACTTTCGCTTTCC
CCCTCCCTATTGCCACGGCGGAACTCATCGCCGCCTGCCTTGCCCGCTGCTGGACAGGGGCTCGGCTGTT
GGGCACTGACAATTCCGTGGTGTTGTCGGGGAAATCATCGTCCTTTCCTTGGCTGCTCGCCTATGTTGCC
ACCTGGATTCTGCGCGGGACGTCCTTCTGCTACGTCCCTTCGGCCCTCAATCCAGCGGACCTTCCTTCCC
GCGGCCTGCTGCCGGCTCTGCGGCCTCTTCCGCGTCTTCGCCTTCGCCCTCAGACGAGTCGGATCTCCCT
TTGGGCCGCCTCCCCGCATCGATACCGAGCGCTGCTCGAGAGATCTACGGGTGGCATCCCTGTGACCCCT
CCCCAGTGCCTCTCCTGGCCCTGGAAGTTGCCACTCCAGTGCCCACCAGCCTTGTCCTAATAAAATTAAG
TTGCATCATTTTGTCTGACTAGGTGTCCTTCTATAATATTATGGGGTGGAGGGGGGTGGTATGGAGCAAG
GGGCAAGTTGGGAAGACAACCTGTAGGGCCTGCGGGGTCTATTGGGAACCAAGCTGGAGTGCAGTGGCAC
AATCTTGGCTCACTGCAATCTCCGCCTCCTGGGTTCAAGCGATTCTCCTGCCTCAGCCTCCCGAGTTGTT
GGGATTCCAGGCATGCATGACCAGGCTCAGCTAATTTTTGTTTTTTTGGTAGAGACGGGGTTTCACCATA
TTGGCCAGGCTGGTCTCCAACTCCTAATCTCAGGTGATCTACCCACCTTGGCCTCCCAAATTGCTGGGAT
TACAGGCGTGAACCACTGCTCCCTTCCCTGTCCTTCTGATTTTGTAGGTAACCACGTGCGGACCGAGCGG
CCGCAGGAACCCCTAGTGATGGAGTTGGCCACTCCCTCTCTGCGCGCTCGCTCGCTCACTGAGGCCGGGC
GACCAAAGGTCGCCCGACGCCCGGGCTTTGCCCGGGCGGCCTCAGTGAGCGAGCGAGCGCGCAGCTGCCT
GCAGGGGCGCCTGATGCGGTATTTTCTCCTTACGCATCTGTGCGGTATTTCACACCGCATA
[95 nt withheld, positions 4122-4216]
T
[46 nt withheld, positions 4218-4263]
C
[141 nt withheld, positions 4265-4405]
CCTTTGACGTTGGAGTCCACGTTCTTT
[37 nt withheld, positions 4433-4469]
ACTCTATCTCGGGCTATTCTTTTGATTTATAAGGGATTTTGCCGATTTCGGTCTATTGGTTAAAAAATGA
GCTGATTTAACAAAAATTTAACGCGAATTTTAACAAAATATTAACGTTTACAATTTTATGGTGCACTCTC
AGTACAATCTGCTCTGATGCCGCATAGTTAAGCCAGCCCCGACACCCGCCAACACCCGCTGACGCGCCCT
GACGGGCTTGTCTGCTCCCGGCATCCGCTTACAGACAAGCTGTGACCGTCTCCGGGAGCTGCATGTGTCA
GAGGTTTTCACCGTCATCACCGAAACGCGCGAGACGAAAGGGCCTCGTGATACGCCTATTTTTATAGGTT
AATGTCATGATAATAATGGTTTCTTAGACGTCAGGTGGCACTTTTCGGGGAAATGTGCGCGGAACCCCTA
TTTGTTTATTTTTCTAAATACATTCAAATATGTATCCGCTCATGAGACAATAACCCTGATAAATGCTTCA
ATAATATTGAAAAAGGAAGAGTATGAGTATTCAACATTTCCGTGTCGCCCTTATTCCCTTTTTTGCGGCA
TTTTGCCTTCCTGTTTTTGCTCACCCAGAAACGCTGGTGAAAGTAAAAGATGCTGAAGATCAGTTGGGTG
CACGAGTGGGTTACATCGAACTGGATCTCAACAGCGGTAAGATCCTTGAGAGTTTTCGCCCCGAAGAACG
TTTTCCAATGATGAGCACTTTTAAAGTTCTGCTATGTGGCGCGGTATTATCCCGTATTGACGCCGGGCAA
GAGCAACTCGGTCGCCGCATACACTATTCTCAGAATGACTTGGTTGAGTACTCACCAGTCACAGAAAAGC
ATCTTACGGATGGCATGACAGTAAGAGAATTATGCAGTGCTGCCATAACCATGAGTGATAACACTGCGGC
CAACTTACTTCTGACAACGATCGGAGGACCGAAGGAGCTAACCGCTTTTTTGCACAACATGGGGGATCAT
GTAACTCGCCTTGATCGTTGGGAACCGGAGCTGAATGAAGCCATACCAAACGACGAGCGTGACACCACGA
TGCCTGTAGCAATGGCAACAACGTTGCGCAAACTATTAACTGGCGAACTACTTACTCTAGCTTCCCGGCA
ACAATTAATAGACTGGATGGAGGCGGATAAAGTTGCAGGACCACTTCTGCGCTCGGCCCTTCCGGCTGGC
TGGTTTATTGCTGATAAATCTGGAGCCGGTGAGCGTGGGTCTCGCGGTATCATTGCAGCACTGGGGCCAG
ATGGTAAGCCCTCCCGTATCGTAGTTATCTACACGACGGGGAGTCAGGCAACTATGGATGAACGAAATAG
ACAGATCGCTGAGATAGGTGCCTCACTGATTAAGCATTGGTAACTGTCAGACCAAGTTTACTCATATATA
CTTTAGATTGATTTAAAACTTCATTTTTAATTTAAAAGGATCTAGGTGAAGATCCTTTTTGATAATCTCA
TGACCAAAATCCCTTAACGTGAGTTTTCGTTCCACTGAGCGTCAGACCCCGTAGAAAAGATCAAAGGATC
TTCTTGAGATCCTTTTTTTCTGCGCGTAATCTGCTGCTTGCAAACAAAAAAACCACCGCTACCAGCGGTG
GTTTGTTTGCCGGATCAAGAGCTACCAACTCTTTTTCCGAAGGTAACTGGCTTCAGCAGAGCGCAGATAC
CAAATACTGTTCTTCTAGTGTAGCCGTAGTTAGGCCACCACTTCAAGAACTCTGTAGCACCGCCTACATA
CCTCGCTCTGCTAATCCTGTTACCAGTGGCTGCTGCCAGTGGCGATAAGTCGTGTCTTACCGGGTTGGAC
TCAAGACGATAGTTACCGGATAAGGCGCAGCGGTCGGGCTGAACGGGGGGTTCGTGCACACAGCCCAGCT
TGGAGCGAACGACCTACACCGAACTGAGATACCTACAGCGTGAGCTATGAGAAAGCGCCACGCTTCCCGA
AGGGAGAAAGGCGGACAGGTATCCGGTAAGCGGCAGGGTCGGAACAGGAGAGCGCACGAGGGAGCTTCCA
GGGGGAAACGCCTGGTATCTTTATAGTCCTGTCGGGTTTCGCCACCTCTGACTTGAGCGTCGATTTTTGT
GATGCTCGTCAGGGGGGCGGAGCCTATGGAAAAACGCCAGCAACGCGGCCTTTTTACGGTTCCTGGCCTT
TTGCTGGCCTTTTGCTCACATGT
Features (pLannotate 1.2.2; 19 found; start..end, strand, type, name):
     12..39      +  repeat_region  AAV2 ITR (fragment): inverted terminal repeat of adeno-associated virus serotype 2 inverted
     68..95      +  repeat_region  AAV2 ITR (fragment): inverted terminal repeat of adeno-associated virus serotype 2 inverted
    145..567     +  promoter       hSyn promoter (fragment): human synapsin I promoter; confers neuron-specific expression (Kügler et al., 2003)
    587..649     +  sig_peptide    Igκ leader: leader sequence from mouse immunoglobulin κ light chain
    651..668     +  protein_bind   attB1 (fragment): mutant version of attB; core recombination site for the Gateway® BP reaction BP Clonase™
   1070..1414    +  CDS            NPY1R: NPY1R_SHEEP - Experimental evidence at transcript level: Swiss-Prot protein existence level 2. Receptor for neuropeptide Y and peptide YY. From Ovis aries (Sheep).
   1619..2341    +  CDS            cEGFP: cEGFP is a basic (constitutively fluorescent) green fluorescent protein published in 2008, derived from Aequorea victoria.
   2366..2443    +  CDS            NPY6R (fragment): NPY6R_HUMAN - Also known as NPY1RL, Y2B. Protein uncertain: Swiss-Prot protein existence level 5. When expressed, is unable to bind pancreatic polypeptide (PP), neuropeptide Y (NPY), or peptide YY (PYY), suggesting that either it is functionally inactive or that it may have acquired a pancreatic polypeptide-independent function. From Homo sapiens (Human).
   2765..2789    +  misc_feature   MCS (fragment): pBluescript multiple cloning site
   2789..3377    +  misc_feature   WPRE: woodchuck hepatitis virus posttranscriptional regulatory element
   3409..3885    +  polyA_signal   hGH poly(A) signal: human growth hormone polyadenylation signal
   3925..4065    +  repeat_region  AAV2 ITR: inverted terminal repeat of adeno-associated virus serotype 2 inverted
   4070..4121    -  misc_feature   bom (fragment): basis of mobility region from pBR322
   4140..4595    +  rep_origin     f1 ori (sequence partly withheld): f1 bacteriophage origin of replication; arrow indicates direction of (+) strand synthesis
   4596..4645    -  misc_feature   bom (fragment): basis of mobility region from pBR322
   4747..4782    -  CDS            rop (fragment): Rop protein, which maintains plasmids at low copy number; rop
   4877..4981    +  promoter       AmpR promoter: bla
   4982..5842    +  CDS            AmpR: β-lactamase; bla; confers resistance to ampicillin, carbenicillin, and related antibiotics
   6013..6601    +  rep_origin     ori: high-copy-number ColE1/pMB1/pBR322/pUC origin of replication
