[The description below was written by a language model from this plasmid's Addgene catalogue record and pLannotate feature annotations shown in this document.]
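Description:
pAAV-hSyn-GRAB_NPYmut is an adeno-associated virus transfer plasmid built on a pAAV backbone, intended for packaging into recombinant AAV and delivery of a fluorescent control sensor to neurons. In bacteria it is maintained through a high-copy ColE1/pUC-type origin and selected with ampicillin via the β-lactamase gene and its own promoter. An f1 phage origin is also present. The expression cassette is flanked by AAV2 inverted terminal repeats, which are the cis elements needed for genome replication and encapsidation. In the automated annotation the downstream ITR is detected in full, while the upstream one appears only as two short fragments, a common outcome for these repeat-rich, hard-to-sequence regions.

The payload is driven by the human synapsin I promoter, which restricts expression to neurons. The open reading frame begins with a mouse Igκ leader peptide, which directs the protein into the secretory pathway for membrane insertion. It continues with a neuropeptide Y receptor scaffold into which a circularly permuted EGFP is inserted, the design principle of GPCR-activation-based (GRAB) sensors. The catalogue lists the insert as human. The annotation software matched parts of the receptor to a sheep NPY1R entry and a human NPY6R fragment, which are best read as homology hits to an NPY receptor sequence and not as evidence of distinct components. A WPRE and the human growth hormone polyadenylation signal follow the coding sequence to enhance transcript stability and processing.

GRAB_NPYmut is described as the control version of the NPY sensor. The record does not specify the mutation(s) involved. It is typically used alongside the functional NPY sensor in neuronal imaging experiments to help distinguish genuine NPY-related signals from nonspecific fluorescence changes.
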