Addgene plasmid #208679: pAAV-hSyn-GRAB_NPYmut
Purpose: Expresses the genetically-encoded fluorescent neuropeptide Y (NPY) control sensor GRAB_NPYmut in neurons
Depositing lab: Yulong Li. Depositing organization: Peking University. Publication: A tool kit of highly selective and sensitive genetically encoded neuropeptide sensors. Wang H, Qian T, Zhao Y, Zhuo Y, Wu C, Osakada T, Chen P, Chen Z, Ren H, Yan Y, Geng L, Fu S, Mei L, Li G, Wu L, Jiang Y, Qian W, Zhang L, Peng W, Xu M, Hu J, Jiang M, Chen L, Tang C, Zhu Y, Lin D, Zhou JN, Li Y. Science. 2023 Nov 17;382(6672):eabq8173. doi: 10.1126/science.abq8173. Epub 2023 Nov 17. PubMed 37972184.
Backbone
  Vector backbone: pAAV
  Backbone size w/o insert (bp): 4495
  Vector type: AAV
Growth in bacteria
  Bacterial resistance: Ampicillin, 100 μg/mL
  Growth temperature: 37°C
  Growth strain: NEB Stable
  Copy number: High Copy
Gene/Insert
  Gene/Insert name: GPCR activation based neuropeptide Y (NPY) control sensor GRAB_NPYmut (alt names: GRAB_NPYmut; NPYmut)
  Species: H. sapiens (human)
  Insert size (bp): 2178
  Promoter: hSyn
  Cloning method: Gibson Cloning
  Sequencing primers: 5′ ACGGGCGCGACCATCTGCGC; 3′ CATTAAAGCAGCGTATCC
Terms and licenses: Academic/Nonprofit Terms; Industry Terms: Not Available to Industry
Depositor comments: Please visit https://www.biorxiv.org/content/10.1101/2022.03.26.485911v1 for bioRxiv preprint.
How to cite: pAAV-hSyn-GRAB_NPYmut was a gift from Yulong Li (Addgene plasmid # 208679 ; http://n2t.net/addgene:208679 ; RRID:Addgene_208679)
