>Addgene plasmid #208679 | pAAV-hSyn-GRAB_NPYmut | depositor partial sequence | sequence record 406527 | GRAB_NPYmut
ATGGAGACAGACACACTCCTGCTATGGGTACTGCTGCTCTGGGTTCCAGGTTCCACTGGTGACACAAGTT
TGTACAAAAAAGTTGGCACCACCGGTAATTCAACATTATTTTCCCAGGTTGAAAATCATTCAGTCCACTC
TAATTTCTCAGAGAAGAATGCCCAGCTTCTGGCTTTTGAAAATGATGATTGTCATCTGCCCTTGGCCATG
ATATTTACCTTAGCTCTTGCTTATGGAGCTGTGATCATTCTTGGTGTCTCTGGAAACCTGGCCTTGATCA
TAATCATCTTGAAACAAAAGGAGATGAGAAATGTTACCAACATCCTGATTGTGAACCTTTCCTTCTCAGA
CTTGCTTGTTGCCATCACGTGTCTCCCCTTTACATTTGTCTACACATTAATGGACCACTGGGTCTTCGGT
GAGGCGATGTGTAAGTTGAATCCTTTTGTGAGGTGTGTTTCAATCACTGTGTCCATTTTCTCTCTGGTTC
TCATTGCTGTGGAACGACATCAGCTGATAATCAACCCTCGAGGGTGGAGACCAAATAATAGACATGCTTA
TGTAGGTATTGCTGTGATTTGGGTCCTTGCTGTGGCTTCTTCTTTGCCTTTCCTGATCTACCAAGTAATG
ACTGATGAGCCGTTCCAAAATGTAACACTTGATGCGTACAAAGACAAATACGTGTGCTTTGATCAATTTC
CATCGGACTCTCATAGGTTGTCTTATACCACTCTCCTCTTGGTGCTGCAGTATTTTGGTCCACTTTGTTT
TATATTTATTTGCTACTTCAAGATATATATACGCCTAAAAAGGAGAAACAACATGATGCCACCCAGCCGC
CGGGGTCCGGACGCCGTCGCCGCGCCGCCGGGGGGCACCGAGCGCAGGCCCAACGGTCTGGGCCCCGAGC
GCAGCGCGGGCCCGGGGGGCGCAGAGGCCGAACCGCTGCCCACCCAGCTCAACGGCGCCCCTGGCGAGCC
CGCGCCGGCCGGGCCGCGCGACACCGACGCGCTGGACCTGGAGGAGGGAGGAAACGTCTATATCAAGGCC
GACAAGCAGAAGAACGGCATCAAGGCGAACTTCGGTATCCGCCACAACATCGAGGACGGCGGCGTGCAGC
TCGCCTACCACTACCAGCAGAACACCCCCATCGGCGACGGCCCCGTGCTGCTGCCCGACAACCACTACCT
GAGCGTGCAGTCCAAACTTTCGAAAGACCCCAACGAGAAGCGCGATCACATGGTCCTGCTGGAGTTCGTG
ACCGCCGCCGGGATCACTCTCGGCATGGACGAGCTGTACCGCGGCGGTACCGGAGGGAGCATGGTGAGAA
AGGGCGAGGAGCTGTTCACCGGGGTGGTGCCCATCCTGGTCGAGCTGGACGGCGACGTAAACGGCCACAA
GTTCAGCGTGTCCGGCGAGGGTGAGGGCGATGCCACCGAGGGCAAGCTGACCCTGAAGTTCATCTGCACC
ACCGGCAAGCTGCCCGTGCCCTGGCCCACCCTCGTGACCACCCTGACCTACGGCGTGCAGTGCTTCAGCC
GCTACCCCGACCACATGAAGCAGCACGACTTCTTCAAGTCCGCCATGCCCGAAGGCTACATCCAGGAGCG
CACCATCTTCTTCAAGGACGACGGCAACTACAAGACCCGCGCCGAGGTGAAGTTCGAGGGCGACACCCTG
GTGAACCGCATCGAGCTGAAGGGCATCGACTTCAAGGAGGACGGCAACATCCTGGGGCACAAGCTGGAGT
ACAACACCGGAGCAGCAGCACGCTGGCGCGGGCGGCAGAACGAAACCAAAAGAATCAATATCATGCTGCT
CTCCATTGTGGTAGCATTTGCAGTCTGCTGGCTCCCTCTTACCATCTTTAACACTGTGTTTGATTGGAAT
CATCAGATCATTGCTACCTGCAACCACAATCTGTTATTCCTGCTCTGCCACCTCACAGCAATGATGTCCA
CTTGTGTCAACCCCATATTTTATGGGTTCCTGAACAAAAACTTCCAGAGAGACTTGCAGTTCTTCTTCAA
CTTTTGTGATTTCCGGTCTCGGGATGATGATTATGAAACAATAGCCATGTCCACGATGCACACAGATGTT
TCCAAAACTTCTTTGAAGCAAGCAAGCCCAGTCGCATTTAAAAAAATCAACAACAATGATGATAATGAAA
AAATCTAA
